Addgene plasmid #209542: pBTK1052
Purpose: BTK Type 2 antibiotic resistance cassette for Golden Gate assembly
Depositing lab: Jeffrey Barrick. Depositing organization: University of Texas at Austin. Publication: Single-step genome engineering in the bee gut symbiont Snodgrassella alvi. Lariviere PJ, Ashraf AHMZ, Leonard SP, Miller LG, Moran NA, Barrick JE. bioRxiv [Preprint]. 2023 Sep 20:2023.09.19.558440. doi: 10.1101/2023.09.19.558440. PubMed 37786689.
Backbone
  Vector backbone: pYTK001
  Backbone size w/o insert (bp): 1986
  Vector type: Synthetic Biology
Growth in bacteria
  Bacterial resistance: Chloramphenicol and Kanamycin, 25 & 50 μg/mL
  Growth temperature: 37°C
  Growth strain: DH5alpha
  Copy number: High Copy
Gene/Insert
  Gene/Insert name: Type 2 Kanamycin resistance cassette
  Species: Synthetic
  Insert size (bp): 816
  Cloning method: Restriction Enzyme; 5′ cloning site BsmBI-v2 (destroyed during cloning); 3′ cloning site BsmBI-v2 (destroyed during cloning)
Terms and licenses: Academic/Nonprofit Terms; Industry Terms: Not Available to Industry
Depositor comments: Please visit https://doi.org/10.1101/2023.09.19.558440 for bioRxiv preprint.
How to cite: pBTK1052 was a gift from Jeffrey Barrick (Addgene plasmid # 209542 ; http://n2t.net/addgene:209542 ; RRID:Addgene_209542)
