[The description below was written by a language model from this plasmid's Addgene catalogue record and pLannotate feature annotations shown in this document.]
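Description:
pBTK1052 is a Golden Gate part plasmid from the Bee Microbiome Toolkit (BTK), built in the pYTK001 entry-vector backbone and classed as a synthetic biology vector. It stores a synthetic "Type 2" kanamycin resistance cassette as a reusable module for hierarchical assembly. The roughly 2.8 kb plasmid is maintained in E. coli at high copy through a ColE1/pMB1/pUC-type origin of replication. The backbone carries its own selection marker, a chloramphenicol acetyltransferase (cat) gene driven by the cat promoter and followed by a minimal phage lambda t0 terminator. Because the stored part is itself a functional resistance gene, the plasmid confers resistance to both chloramphenicol and kanamycin.

The payload is recorded as an 816 bp insert. The feature table identifies it as a KanR coding sequence, an aph(3')-Ia aminoglycoside phosphotransferase, which spans the numbering origin of the circular sequence. No dedicated promoter or terminator for this gene is annotated, so the record does not show what regulatory sequences drive it beyond describing it as a "cassette". The part was inserted into the entry vector using BsmBI sites that were destroyed during cloning, as is usual for this kind of part domestication. The Type 2 designation indicates the position the part occupies, through its defined overhangs, when it is combined with other toolkit parts. The enzyme sites used to release it are not annotated in the feature table. The associated work concerns single-step genome engineering in the bee gut symbiont Snodgrassella alvi, which suggests that this part supplies a selectable kanamycin marker for constructs assembled for that kind of application.
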