Features (pLannotate 1.2.2; 5 found; start..end, strand, type, name):
    320..354     -  terminator     lambda t0 terminator: minimal transcription terminator from phage lambda (Scholtissek and Grosse, 1987)
    428..1084    -  CDS            cat: CAT_ECOLX - Experimental evidence at protein level: Swiss-Prot protein existence level 1. This enzyme is an effector of chloramphenicol resistance in bacteria. From Escherichia coli. This protein is used as a marker in many commonly used cloning vectors, such as pACYC184.
   1085..1182    -  promoter       cat promoter: promoter of the E. coli cat gene encoding chloramphenicol acetyltransferase
   1266..1854    +  rep_origin     ori: high-copy-number ColE1/pMB1/pBR322/pUC origin of replication
   2090..99      -  CDS            KanR (across the origin): aminoglycoside phosphotransferase; aph(3')-Ia; confers resistance to kanamycin in bacteria or G418 (Geneticin®) in eukaryotes
>Addgene plasmid #209542 | pBTK1052 | addgene full sequence | sequence record 468939 | Addgene NGS Result
GACATTATCGCGAGCCCATTTATACCCATATAAATCAGCATCCATGTTGGAATTTAATCGCGGCCTGGAG
CAAGACGTTTCCCGTTGAATATGGCTCATAACACCCCTTGTATTACTGTTTATGTAAGCAGACAGTTTTA
TTGTTCATGATGATATATTTTTATCTTGTGCAATGTAACATCAGAGATTTTGAGACACAACGTGGCTTTG
TTGAATAAATCGAACTTTTGCTGAGTTGAAGGATCAGTATGTGAGACCGGAAACACAGAAAAAAGCCCAC
ACCTGACAGTGCGGGCTTTTTTTTTCGACCAAAGGACCAATAAAAAACGCCCGGCGGCAACCGAGCGTTC
TGAACAAATCCAGATGGAGTTCTGAGGTCATTACTGGATCTATCAACAGGAGTCCAAGCGAGCTCGATAT
CAAATTACGCCCCGCCCTGCCACTCATCGCAGTACTGTTGTAATTCATTAAGCATTCTGCCGACATGGAA
GCCATCACAAACGGCATGATGAACCTGAATCGCCAGCGGCATCAGCACCTTGTCGCCTTGCGTATAATAT
TTGCCCATGGTGAAAACGGGGGCGAAGAAGTTGTCCATATTGGCCACGTTTAAATCAAAACTGGTGAAAC
TCACCCAGGGATTGGCTGAAACGAAAAACATATTCTCAATAAACCCTTTAGGGAAATAGGCCAGGTTTTC
ACCGTAACACGCCACATCTTGCGAATATATGTGTAGAAACTGCCGGAAATCGTCGTGGTATTCACTCCAG
AGCGATGAAAACGTTTCAGTTTGCTCATGGAAAACGGTGTAACAAGGGTGAACACTATCCCATATCACCA
GCTCACCGTCTTTCATTGCCATACGAAATTCCGGATGAGCATTCATCAGGCGGGCAAGAATGTGAATAAA
GGCCGGATAAAACTTGTGCTTATTTTTCTTTACGGTCTTTAAAAAGGCCGTAATATCCAGCTGAACGGTC
TGGTTATAGGTACATTGAGCAACTGACTGAAATGCCTCAAAATGTTCTTTACGATGCCATTGGGATATAT
CAACGGTGGTATATCCAGTGATTTTTTTCTCCATTTTAGCTTCCTTAGCTCCTGAAAATCTCGATAACTC
AAAAAATACGCCCGGTAGTGATCTTATTTCATTATGGTGAAAGTTGGAACCTCTTACGTGCCCGATCAAT
CATGACCAAAATCCCTTAACGTGAGTTTTCGTTCCACTGAGCGTCAGACCCCGTAGAAAAGATCAAAGGA
TCTTCTTGAGATCCTTTTTTTCTGCGCGTAATCTGCTGCTTGCAAACAAAAAAACCACCGCTACCAGCGG
TGGTTTGTTTGCCGGATCAAGAGCTACCAACTCTTTTTCCGAAGGTAACTGGCTTCAGCAGAGCGCAGAT
ACCAAATACTGTTCTTCTAGTGTAGCCGTAGTTAGGCCACCACTTCAAGAACTCTGTAGCACCGCCTACA
TACCTCGCTCTGCTAATCCTGTTACCAGTGGCTGCTGCCAGTGGCGATAAGTCGTGTCTTACCGGGTTGG
ACTCAAGACGATAGTTACCGGATAAGGCGCAGCGGTCGGGCTGAACGGGGGGTTCGTGCACACAGCCCAG
CTTGGAGCGAACGACCTACACCGAACTGAGATACCTACAGCGTGAGCTATGAGAAAGCGCCACGCTTCCC
GAAGGGAGAAAGGCGGACAGGTATCCGGTAAGCGGCAGGGTCGGAACAGGAGAGCGCACGAGGGAGCTTC
CAGGGGGAAACGCCTGGTATCTTTATAGTCCTGTCGGGTTTCGCCACCTCTGACTTGAGCGTCGATTTTT
GTGATGCTCGTCAGGGGGGCGGAGCCTATGGAAAAACGCCAGCAACGCGGCCTTTTTACGGTTCCTGGCC
TTTTGCTGGCCTTTTGCTCACATGTTCTTTCCTGCGTTATCCCCTGATTCTGTGGATAACCGTACGTTTG
AGAAGAGAAAAGAAAACCGCCGATCCTGTCCACCGCATTACTGCAAGGTAGTGGACAAGACCGGCGGTCT
TAAGTTTTTTGGCTGAAAGTCGGTCTCAAACGGTGTTACAACCAATTAACCAATTCTGATTAGAAAAACT
CATCGAGCATCAAATGAAACTGCAATTTATTCATATCAGGATTATCAATACCATATTTTTGAAAAAGCCG
TTTCTGTAATGAAGGAGAAAACTCACCGAGGCAGTTCCATAGGATGGCAAGATCCTGGTATCGGTCTGCG
ATTCCGACTCGTCCAACATCAATACAACCTATTAATTTCCCCTCGTCAAAAATAAGGTTATCAAGTGAGA
AATCACCATGAGTGACGACTGAATCCGGTGAGAATGGCAAAAGCTTATGCATTTCTTTCCAGACTTGTTC
AACAGGCCAGCCATTACGCTCGTCATCAAAATCACTCGCATCAACCAAACCGTTATTCATTCGTGATTGC
GCCTGAGCGAGGCGAAATACGCGATCGCTGTTAAAAGGACAATTACAAACAGGAATCGAATGCAACCGGC
GCAGGAACACTGCCAGCGCATCAACAATATTTTCACCTGAATCAGGATATTCTTCTAATACCTGGAATGC
TGTTTTCCCGGGGATCGCAGTGGTGAGTAACCATGCATCATCAGGAGTACGGATAAAATGCTTGATGGTC
GGAAGAGGCATAAATTCCGTCAGCCAGTTTAGTCTGACCATCTCATCTGTAACATCATTGGCAACGCTAC
CTTTGCCATGTTTCAGAAACAACTCTGGCGCATCGGGCTTCCCATACAATCGATAGATTGTCGCACCTGA
TTGCCC
